>Addgene plasmid #200867 | pSCT154: pHelper(ZooTsy)_ΔYRec | addgene full sequence | sequence record 399454 | Addgene NGS Result
TTTACACTTTATGCTTCCGGCTCGTATGTTGGTCGACGTGGAGATATACCATGTTTAACTTTAATAAGGA
GATATACATGAGCGATACGCCCAATATCAGACTTGGTTGGCGCCTCCGCGTGCGGATGGCGGAAAACCGA
ATACCGACCGCCACGGAACTCAAGCGACGGCTCGACGCGATCGGCTACGACATCACCAGCGCCCAACTCT
CCCGAATTGTGGACGAGCGACCGGCCCAGGTGAAAACCGCGCTACTGGAGGCTTTGCTTAAAGTCCTGGG
GGGAACCCTAGACGATCTCATGCCCGCGGAGGGCCGTGTTGAGCAGCCGAGTTCTGCGCCTCAAGGTGGT
GAGGAAGTTGCGCCAAGCCCAGCGCCGGCGGCCACCCCCACCCGTAAGCGCAAACCGGCGCGCCCCGCCT
CGGAAGCAGTCGATCCGGACGATGCCGGTGGCCCCAGGGTACGCCCCTTCTCGGTCCCACCGAAGAAGTG
AAATAGCGTTCCTACATGGCGACCTCTGCTCATACCTGTTGCGATGAATGCAGCCGTCCGATGGCCAAGG
CGCGTCTCGTCCGGAACGGGAAGGCCTTGTGCGACACCTGCAGCCAGCGGATTCCCTACGCCCCTTGTGG
CAAGTGCGGAAAGCAGACGCGCATGCTCAATGACCAAGGGGAACCGCTCTGCAAGGTCTGCCGTGCCCTC
AACCGCACCTGCGTGCGTTGCGGCAAGCCAGTGCGCAAGGCTGGGCGCTTGGTCGATGGCGGTGCTGTCT
GCGGCCCCTGCGCCAAGTATTACCGTGAACCGCAGGCCTGCGATCAATGTGGGGCAATGGAGAAGGTTCT
TACCGGCGTACAGACAGAAACTGGGCGGCGCCGTCTCTGCGGCAGGTGTTTCCGGCGCCATAAAGGCTAC
AAGAGCTGCAGCATCTGCCGGAAAGACAGGCTGCCTGTCGGCGTGACCGCTGACGGCAAGCCTATATGCA
AAACCTGTTTGAGTGCGGCCGGAAAACCTTTCGTGTGCCCAACCTGTGGCCAGGAAGGAATACGCCATAG
TAGAAGGCGTTGCCAGAAGTGCTACGTTCGCGATACGGCGAAAAGCCGTGTCGAGGAATATGCTCCCCTT
TTTAGTCATGCATGGACCCGGGAAGCCTGGCTGGGATTTGGTGCAGAGACCCTGGAGGCAATGAATCCAG
AAAAGCTAGTGCATCGAATCAACAGCTACTACCTCTTCTTCGTCCGGCTTGATCTCGCCTTCAGCAAACC
TACAGAAATCACGCCGGTCGCGCTGTTGAAAAGCGTCGGCGGCTTGGATGGGCTCCGTCGATACACCGTG
CCCTATGGCTATCTCCTGAAGCACCGAATCATCCCCGAGACAACGCGCAGTCTCCTGCAGGACGAGGCTG
AATCCATCAGGCAGGAAGCCATGATCGCCAAGCTGGATGGCAAGTGGTATGCCCCAGTCATGGCACGCTA
CCGGAATCACCTGCTGACTGTCCGCGCCCGATACGACAGCCGGGGCTGGAAAGGGGAAGATACCCGGATG
AAGGCGCGCTCGATTACGCTCAACCTCCGGGCGGCTCGGCGTTTATGCGAAACGCTGGATGCCATAGGTG
TCCAGATGATTCAGCAGACGACGCCAGAGATGCTGGACAAGTTCTTCATGGACTATCCTGGACTGGCCGT
CTCAATCCGTGCCTTCGTCCGATACCTGAACCGGAAGGAAAAACTCTTTCAGCGCCTGCGCCTGAAGACA
GTTGCCCGGAGTGTGCCGGAAGGGATTTTCCTGCCCCGCGAAAAATCCACTGCGCTCATTCAAGCGTGGA
TGACGCCGACTGATGAGACGCTTCGGCAGTCCCTCATCGGCCTGTTCATGCTGCTCTATGCCCAGACGGT
CAAGAACTGTGTTCGGCTTCGTCTGGATGCACTCATCCAACGGGCTGACGGGCGTTATCGCATAGCATTT
GGCCGCGCGGAAATCCACCTGGATGCTCGGATCAGCGCGATACTCGATCGCTATTTGAACGTGCGGCAAA
CACTGGTTGCTCTGGACCATGCCGACGAAAATCCGTATCTCTTTCCGGGACGGCAGTTAGGCAGTCACCT
GAGTGCCGAATCGGTATCCGGTTGGTTGAAAAAGGCGGGCGTCAGCTCCGATCAGTTGTTTGCAACATCA
ATCTATAACGCCTATCAAAATGGCCTGCGACTTCCCAAGGTCTTGGTGCGAGCGTTTGGCATCACCGATA
CGACCGCGATCAAGTATCTCAACATGCTGGATCCCCGCCTGGTCATGGAGATCGAACGCAAACCACTGGG
CGGCGGGGACGAACCCTGATGGCTGGCGAACTTACCGTTCGGAAAAATCCATACGCCAGCGGTCAGCCGT
GGTGGCTCTATATGCTCGAATGCAAGGGCGGAGGCATCTACACCGGCATCGCGCTGGATGTGGATGCGCG
GTTTGAGCAACACGTCGCAGGCAAGGGCGCCAAATACACGCGCATGAACCGGCCCATCCGGGTCGTCGCG
CGCATCCGCTACGACACGCACCGGGAAGCCGCTCAGGCTGAAGTTGCGCTGAAACGCCTCAAGCCCCTGG
AAAAGCTGCGGTGGGCCTATGCCTTGGCTGGGTTAGTCGGCATGGACAAGTCGGCGTAACGCGTGGGGCG
TCTCCGGATCGTTGAGGGGCAAAAGCATCGCGGCCCCCGAGGCTGCTGCCACCGCTGAGCAATAACCTAG
GCTGCTGCCACCGCTGAGCAATAACTAGCATAACCCCTTGGGGCCTCTAAACGGGTCTTGAGGGGTTTTT
TGCTGAAACCTCAGGCATTTGAGAAGCACACGGTCACACTGCTTCCGGTAGTCAATAAACCGGTAAACCA
GCAATAGACATAAGCGGCTATTTAACGACCCTGCCCTGAACCGACGACCGGGTCATCGTGGCCGGATCTT
GCGGCCCCTCGGCTTGAACGAATTGTTAGACATTATTTGCCGACTACCTTGGTGATCTCGCCTTTCACGT
AGTGGACAAATTCTTCCAACTGATCTGCGCGCGAGGCCAAGCGATCTTCTTCTTGTCCAAGATAAGCCTG
TCTAGCTTCAAGTATGACGGGCTGATACTGGGCCGGCAGGCGCTCCATTGCCCAGTCGGCAGCGACATCC
TTCGGCGCGATTTTGCCGGTTACTGCGCTGTACCAAATGCGGGACAACGTAAGCACTACATTTCGCTCAT
CGCCAGCCCAGTCGGGCGGCGAGTTCCATAGCGTTAAGGTTTCATTTAGCGCCTCAAATAGATCCTGTTC
AGGAACCGGATCAAAGAGTTCCTCCGCCGCTGGACCTACCAAGGCAACGCTATGTTCTCTTGCTTTTGTC
AGCAAGATAGCCAGATCAATGTCGATCGTGGCTGGCTCGAAGATACCTGCAAGAATGTCATTGCGCTGCC
ATTCTCCAAATTGCAGTTCGCGCTTAGCTGGATAACGCCACGGAATGATGTCGTCGTGCACAACAATGGT
GACTTCTACAGCGCGGAGAATCTCGCTCTCTCCAGGGGAAGCCGAAGTTTCCAAAAGGTCGTTGATCAAA
GCTCGCCGCGTTGTTTCATCAAGCCTTACGGTCACCGTAACCAGCAAATCAATATCACTGTGTGGCTTCA
GGCCGCCATCCACTGCGGAGCCGTACAAATGTACGGCCAGCAACGTCGGTTCGAGATGGCGCTCGATGAC
GCCAACTACCTCTGATAGTTGAGTCGATACTTCGGCGATCACCGCTTCCCTCATACTCTTCCTTTTTCAA
TATTATTGAAGCATTTATCAGGGTTATTGTCTCATGAGCGGATACATATTTGAATGTATTTAGAAAAATA
AACAAATAGCTAGCTCACTCGGTCGCTACGCTCCGGGCGTGAGACTGCGGCGGGCGCTGCGGACACATAC
AAAGTTACCCACAGATTCCGTGGATAAGCAGGGGACTAACATGTGAGGCAAAACAGCAGGGCCGCGCCGG
TGGCGTTTTTCCATAGGCTCCGCCCTCCTGCCAGAGTTCACATAAACAGACGCTTTTCCGGTGCATCTGT
GGGAGCCGTGAGGCTCAACCATGAATCTGACAGTACGGGCGAAACCCGACAGGACTTAAAGATCCCCACC
GTTTCCGGCGGGTCGCTCCCTCTTGCGCTCTCCTGTTCCGACCCTGCCGTTTACCGGATACCTGTTCCGC
CTTTCTCCCTTACGGGAAGTGTGGCGCTTTCTCATAGCTCACACACTGGTATCTCGGCTCGGTGTAGGTC
GTTCGCTCCAAGCTGGGCTGTAAGCAAGAACTCCCCGTTCAGCCCGACTGCTGCGCCTTATCCGGTAACT
GTTCACTTGAGTCCAACCCGGAAAAGCACGGTAAAACGCCACTGGCAGCAGCCATTGGTAACTGGGAGTT
CGCAGAGGATTTGTTTAGCTAAACACGCGGTTGCTCTTGAAGTGTGCGCCAAAGTCCGGCTACACTGGAA
GGACAGATTTGGTTGCTGTGCTCTGCGAAAGCCAGTTACCACGGTTAAGCAGTTCCCCAACTGACTTAAC
CTTCGATCAAACCACCTCCCCAGGTGGTTTTTTCGTTTACAGGGCAAAAGATTACGCGCAGAAAAAAAGG
ATCTCAAGAAGATCCTTTGATCTTTTCTACTGAACCGCTCTAGATTTCAGTGCAATTTATCTCTTCAAAT
GTAGCACCTGAAGTCAGCCCCATACGATATAAGTTGTAATTCTCATGTTAGTCATGCCCCGCGCCCACCG
GAAGGAGCTGACTGGGTTGAAGGCTCTCAAGGGCATCGGTCGAGATCCCGGTGCCTAATGAGTGAGCTAA
CTTACATTAATTGCGTTGCGC
Features (pLannotate 1.2.2; 11 found; start..end, strand, type, name):
      1..31      +  promoter       lac promoter: promoter for the E. coli lac operon
     52..72      +  RBS            RBS (fragment): efficient ribosome binding site from bacteriophage T7 gene 10 (Olins and Rangwala, 1989)
   2380..2598    +  CDS            Y5558_CUPPJ (fragment): Protein inferred from homology: Swiss-Prot protein existence level 3. From Cupriavidus pinatubonensis (strain JMP 134 / LMG 1197) (Cupriavidus necator (strain JMP 134)).
   2701..2718    +  CDS            SET1 (fragment): solubility-enhancement tag derived from T7 phage gene 10B
   2730..2747    +  CDS            SET1 (fragment): solubility-enhancement tag derived from T7 phage gene 10B
   2755..2802    +  terminator     T7 terminator: transcription terminator for bacteriophage T7 RNA polymerase
   2973..3764    -  CDS            SmR: aminoglycoside adenylyltransferase (Murphy, 1985); aadA; confers resistance to spectinomycin and streptomycin
   3765..3856    -  promoter       AmpR promoter: bla
   3904..4642    -  rep_origin     CloDF13 ori: Plasmids containing the CloDF13 (CDF) origin of replication can be propagated in E. coli cells that contain additional plasmids with compatible origins.
   4739..4803    -  CDS            TcR (fragment): tetracycline efflux protein; tet; confers resistance to tetracycline
   4818..4839    -  protein_bind   CAP binding site: CAP binding activates transcription in the presence of cAMP. E. coli catabolite activator protein
