[The description below was written by a language model from this plasmid's Addgene catalogue record and pLannotate feature annotations shown in this document.]
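Description:
pSCT154: pHelper(ZooTsy)_ΔYRec is a bacterial expression plasmid built on the pCDFDuet-1 backbone. It serves as a "helper" that supplies the protein components of the ZooTsy Tn7-like transposon system from Zoogloea sp. LCSB751, with the YRec component (presumably the element's tyrosine recombinase) left out. It replicates in E. coli from the CloDF13 origin, which keeps it at low copy and makes it compatible with plasmids carrying other origins. This suits multi-plasmid transposition assays in which helper, donor and target functions sit on separate replicons. Selection is by spectinomycin through the aadA (SmR) aminoglycoside adenylyltransferase gene, which is driven by a bla-type promoter.

In the sequenced 4,851-nt record, the expression cassette begins with a CAP binding site and lac promoter, followed by a ribosome binding site derived from phage T7 gene 10. It ends at a T7 terminator. This arrangement fits the stated purpose of inducible expression, although the record does not name the inducer and no lacI gene is annotated. The roughly 2.6 kb between the RBS and the terminator holds the ZooTsy coding sequences, which were inserted by Gibson assembly. Automated annotation does not resolve the individual genes here. It reports only a short homology match to an uncharacterised Cupriavidus protein, and the small SET1 and TcR fragment hits are probably incidental. The record does not list which ZooTsy proteins are encoded or in what order.

The ΔYRec design suggests use as a dropout control or dissection tool, to test whether YRec is needed for ZooTsy transposition or target selection in studies of target-selector diversity among Tn7 transposons.
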