Addgene plasmid #200867: pSCT154: pHelper(ZooTsy)_ΔYRec
Purpose: Inducible expression of ZooTsy (except YRec) proteins.
Depositing lab: Feng Zhang. Depositing organization: Broad Institute. Publication: Modularity and diversity of target selectors in Tn7 transposons. Faure G, Saito M, Benler S, Peng I, Wolf YI, Strecker J, Altae-Tran H, Neumann E, Li D, Makarova KS, Macrae RK, Koonin EV, Zhang F. Mol Cell. 2023 Jun 15;83(12):2122-2136.e10. doi: 10.1016/j.molcel.2023.05.013. Epub 2023 Jun 1. PubMed 37267947.
Backbone
  Vector backbone: pCDFDuet-1
  Vector type: Bacterial Expression
Growth in bacteria
  Bacterial resistance: Spectinomycin, 50 μg/mL
  Growth temperature: 37°C
  Growth strain: NEB Stable
  Copy number: Low Copy
Gene/Insert
  Gene/Insert name: ZooTsy
  Species: Zoogloea sp. LCSB751
  Cloning method: Gibson Cloning
Terms and licenses: Academic/Nonprofit Terms; Industry Terms: Not Available to Industry
How to cite: pSCT154: pHelper(ZooTsy)_ΔYRec was a gift from Feng Zhang (Addgene plasmid # 200867 ; http://n2t.net/addgene:200867 ; RRID:Addgene_200867)
